Addgene plasmid #249169: mIFP-Talin1(1–2493)
Purpose: Mammalian expression vector of truncated talin1 lacks C-terminal dimerization domain (ΔDD)
Depositing lab: Pakorn Kanchanawong. Depositing organization: National University of Singapore. Publication: Optogenetic control of mechanotransduction based on light-induced homodimerization of talin. Nishimura R, Barnett SFH, Jain K, Huang Z, Goult BT, Kanchanawong P. J Cell Sci. 2025 Nov 24:jcs.264110. doi: 10.1242/jcs.264110. PubMed 41277405.
Backbone
  Vector backbone: pEGFP-N1
  Backbone manufacturer: Clontech
  Backbone size w/o insert (bp): 4984
  Total vector size (bp): 12466
  Modifications to backbone: EGFP was replaced with mIFP
  Vector type: Mammalian Expression
  Selectable markers: Neomycin (select with G418)
Growth in bacteria
  Bacterial resistance: Kanamycin, 50 μg/mL
  Growth temperature: 37°C
  Growth strain: DH5alpha
  Copy number: High Copy
Gene/Insert
  Gene/Insert name: Talin1
  Species: H. sapiens (human)
  Insert size (bp): 7482
  Mutation: Deleted amino acids 2494–2541
  Entrez Gene: TLN1 (a.k.a. ILWEQ, TLN, talin-1)
  Promoter: CMV
  Tag / fusion protein: mIFP (N terminal on backbone)
  Cloning method: Ligation Independent Cloning
  Sequencing primers: 5′ CMV-F; 3′ SV40pA-R
Resource information
  A portion of this plasmid was derived from a plasmid made by: Talin1(1–2541)-mEmerald from Dr. Michael Davidson, Addgene #62763
Terms and licenses: Academic/Nonprofit Terms; Industry Terms: Not Available to Industry
Depositor comments: Please visit https://doi.org/10.1101/2025.04.17.649301 for bioRxiv preprint.
How to cite: mIFP-Talin1(1–2493) was a gift from Pakorn Kanchanawong (Addgene plasmid # 249169 ; http://n2t.net/addgene:249169 ; RRID:Addgene_249169)
