[The description below was written by a language model from this plasmid's Addgene catalogue record and pLannotate feature annotations shown in this document.]
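Description:
mIFP-Talin1(1–2493) is a 12,466 bp mammalian expression plasmid built on the Clontech pEGFP-N1 backbone, in which EGFP has been replaced by mIFP, a naturally monomeric infrared fluorescent protein derived from a truncated bacteriophytochrome. The CMV immediate-early enhancer and promoter drive a single fusion open reading frame. mIFP sits at the N terminus (its coding sequence spans the numbering origin of the circular record) and is followed by a talin1 coding region of about 7.5 kb, with an SV40 polyadenylation signal downstream. The talin1 insert is truncated after residue 2493, removing amino acids 2494–2541, which form the C-terminal dimerization domain (ΔDD). The catalogue entry lists the insert as human TLN1, whereas the automated annotation of the sequenced plasmid matches the coding region best to mouse Tln1. The record does not resolve this discrepancy, so the species of origin should be checked against the sequence. Part of the plasmid derives from an earlier full-length Talin1-mEmerald construct.

In bacteria the plasmid is maintained at high copy through a ColE1/pUC-type origin, and an f1 origin is also present. A single Tn5 NeoR/KanR cassette provides both selections. The bacterial bla promoter drives kanamycin resistance in E. coli, and the SV40 early promoter, with an HSV TK poly(A) signal, drives G418 resistance in mammalian cells. The short large T antigen and ble fragments in the annotation are probably backbone remnants rather than functional genes.

The construct expresses a near-infrared-tagged talin that cannot dimerize through its native C-terminal domain. The associated work concerns optogenetic control of mechanotransduction through light-induced talin homodimerization, where a dimerization-deficient talin of this kind could serve as a reference or control, although the record does not state its exact role.
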