Features (pLannotate 1.2.2; 13 found; start..end, strand, type, name):
    520..7998    +  CDS            Tln1: TLN1_MOUSE - Also known as Tln. Experimental evidence at protein level: Swiss-Prot protein existence level 1. Probably involved in connections of major cytoskeletal structures to the plasma membrane. High molecular weight cytoskeletal protein concentrated at regions of cell-substratum contact and, in lymphocytes, at cell-cell contacts. From Mus musculus (Mouse).
   8017..8100    +  CDS            large T antigen (fragment): large T antigen from SV40 (simian virus 40)
   8123..8244    +  polyA_signal   SV40 poly(A) signal: SV40 polyadenylation signal
   8278..8706    -  rep_origin     f1 ori (sequence partly withheld): f1 bacteriophage origin of replication; arrow indicates direction of (+) strand synthesis
   8733..8837    +  promoter       AmpR promoter: bla
   8839..9196    +  promoter       SV40 promoter: SV40 enhancer and early promoter
   9231..10025   +  CDS            NeoR/KanR: aminoglycoside phosphotransferase from Tn5; aph(3')-II (or nptII); confers resistance to neomycin, kanamycin, and G418 (Geneticin®)
  10046..10198   +  CDS            ble (fragment): BLE_KLEPN - Experimental evidence at protein level: Swiss-Prot protein existence level 1. Binding protein with a strong affinity to the bleomycin family of antibiotics. Binds to CL990; an antimitotic-antibiotic compound. From Klebsiella pneumoniae.
  10257..10304   +  polyA_signal   HSV TK poly(A) signal: herpes simplex virus thymidine kinase polyadenylation signal (Cole and Stacy, 1985)
  10633..11221   +  rep_origin     ori: high-copy-number ColE1/pMB1/pBR322/pUC origin of replication
  11396..11699   +  enhancer       CMV enhancer: human cytomegalovirus immediate early enhancer
  11700..11903   +  promoter       CMV promoter: human cytomegalovirus (CMV) immediate early promoter
  11978..471     +  CDS            mIFP (across the origin): naturally monomeric infrared fluorescent protein derived from a truncated bacteriophytochrome (Yu et al., 2015)
>Addgene plasmid #249169 | mIFP-Talin1(1–2493) | addgene full sequence | sequence record 496364 | Addgene NGS Result
CGTGTGATGGTAGTACGTTTCGATGAAGAGGGTAATGGCGAAATTCTGTCCGAACGTCGTCGTGCGGACC
TGGAAGCGTTCCTGGGTAACCGCTACCCGGCGTCTACTATTCCGCAGATCGCTCGTCGCCTGTACGAACA
TAACCGTGTTCGCCTGCTGGTAGATGTGAACTATACTCCGGTTCCGCTACAGCCGCGCATCAGCCCGCTG
AACGGTCGTGATCTGGATATGTCCCTGTCTTGCCTGCGCTCTATGTCCCCGATCCACCAGAAATACATGC
AGGACATGGGCGTTGGCGCGACCCTGGTTTGCTCTCTGATGGTGTCTGGTCGTCTGTGGGGTCTGATCGC
TTGCCACCACTACGAACCGCGCTTCGTTCCGTTCCACATTCGCGCTGCTGGCGAAGCGCTGGCGGAAACT
TGTGCGATCCGCATCGCGACGCTGGAGAGCTTTGCACAGTCTCAGTCCAAAGGCGCTGGGTCCGGGTCCG
GGCAAGGGTCCGGCGCAGGCTCCGCGTCCATGGTTGCGCTTTCGCTGAAGATTAGCATTGGGAATGTGGT
GAAGACGATGCAATTTGAGCCATCTACCATGGTGTACGACGCCTGCCGCATGATTCGTGAGCGGATCCCA
GAGGCCCTGGCTGGCCCTCCCAACGACTTTGGGCTCTTTCTGTCAGATGATGACCCCAAAAAAGGCATCT
GGCTAGAGGCTGGGAAAGCTTTGGACTACTACATGCTCCGAAATGGGGACACCATGGAGTACAGAAAAAA
GCAGAGACCCCTGAAGATACGGATGTTAGACGGAACGGTGAAGACTATCATGGTGGATGACTCCAAGACC
GTCACAGACATGCTCATGACCATTTGTGCCCGAATTGGTATCACCAACCATGATGAGTATTCACTGGTTC
GAGAGCTGATGGAAGAAAAGAAAGATGAGGGGACAGGGACCCTGAGAAAAGACAAGACCCTACTGCGAGA
TGAAAAGAAGATGGAGAAGCTAAAGCAGAAGTTGCACACAGACGATGAGTTGAACTGGCTGGACCATGGG
CGGACACTGAGGGAACAGGGAGTGGAAGAGCATGAGACGTTGCTGCTGCGGAGAAAGTTCTTCTACTCAG
ACCAGAATGTGGATTCCCGAGACCCTGTACAGCTGAACCTTCTCTATGTGCAGGCACGAGATGACATCCT
GAATGGCTCCCATCCTGTCTCCTTTGACAAGGCCTGTGAATTTGCAGGCTTCCAGTGCCAGATCCAGTTT
GGACCTCACAATGAACAGAAGCACAAGGCTGGCTTCCTTGACCTGAAGGACTTCCTGCCCAAGGAGTATG
TGAAGCAGAAGGGAGAGCGTAAGATCTTTCAGGCACACAAGAATTGTGGGCAGATGAGTGAAATTGAGGC
CAAGGTACGCTACGTGAAGCTGGCCCGTTCCCTCAAGACTTACGGTGTCTCCTTCTTCCTAGTCAAGGAA
AAGATGAAGGGGAAGAATAAACTGGTGCCCAGGCTGTTGGGCATCACTAAGGAGTGTGTGATGCGTGTGG
ATGAGAAGACCAAGGAGGTGATTCAGGAATGGAGCCTCACCAACATCAAACGCTGGGCTGCCTCTCCCAA
GAGCTTTACTCTGGACTTTGGAGACTATCAGGATGGCTACTACTCAGTACAGACGACAGAAGGCGAGCAG
ATCGCACAGCTCATTGCTGGCTACATAGATATCATCCTTAAGAAGAAAAAAAGCAAGGACCATTTTGGGC
TGGAGGGAGATGAAGAGTCTACTATGTTGGAGGACTCAGTGTCTCCCAAAAAGTCAACAGTCCTTCAGCA
GCAGTACAACCGAGTGGGGAAAGTGGAGCACGGCTCTGTGGCTCTGCCAGCCATCATGCGCTCTGGAGCC
TCTGGTCCTGAGAATTTCCAGGTGGGGAGCATGCCACCTGCCCAGCAGCAGATCACCAGTGGCCAGATGC
ACCGAGGACACATGCCACCTCTGACTTCAGCCCAGCAGGCGCTCACTGGAACCATTAACTCCAGCATGCA
GGCTGTGCAGGCTGCCCAGGCCACTCTGGATGACTTTGAGACTCTACCCCCTCTTGGCCAGGATGCTGCC
TCCAAAGCTTGGCGTAAGAACAAGATGGATGAATCAAAGCATGAGATCCACTCCCAGGTAGATGCCATCA
CAGCTGGCACTGCCTCTGTGGTAAACCTGACAGCAGGAGATCCTGCAGAGACAGACTATACAGCAGTGGG
CTGTGCAGTCACCACCATCTCTTCCAACCTGACGGAGATGTCCCGTGGGGTGAAGCTATTGGCTGCCCTG
CTGGAGGATGAAGGCGGCAATGGCCGGCCCCTTCTGCAAGCAGCAAAGGGCCTTGCAGGGGCTGTGTCGG
AACTGCTTCGCAGTGCTCAGCCCGCCAGCGCTGAGCCTCGTCAGAACCTGCTGCAGGCAGCCGGGAACGT
GGGCCAGGCCAGTGGGGAGCTGTTGCAGCAAATTGGGGAAAGTGACACTGACCCCCACTTCCAGGATGTT
CTAATGCAGCTAGCAAACGCAGTGGCAAGTGCTGCAGCCGCCCTGGTCCTCAAGGCCAAGAGTGTGGCCC
AGCGCACAGAGGATTCCGGGCTTCAGACCCAAGTGATTGCTGCAGCTACGCAATGTGCTCTGTCCACTTC
CCAGCTGGTGGCCTGTACCAAGGTGGTAGCACCTACAATCAGCTCACCTGTGTGCCAAGAACAGCTAGTC
GAGGCTGGGCGACTGGTGGCCAAAGCTGTGGAGGGCTGTGTGTCTGCCTCGCAAGCAGCTACAGAAGATG
GACAGCTGCTTCGAGGGGTAGGAGCAGCAGCCACGGCTGTCACCCAGGCCCTCAATGAGCTGCTGCAGCA
CGTGAAGGCCCACGCCACCGGAGCTGGGCCTGCCGGTCGGTATGACCAAGCCACTGATACCATCCTCACC
GTCACTGAAAACATCTTCAGCTCCATGGGTGATGCTGGGGAGATGGTGCGCCAGGCCCGCATCCTGGCCC
AAGCCACCTCAGACCTGGTCAATGCTATCAAGGCCGATGCTGAGGGGGAGAGTGATCTGGAGAACTCTAG
AAAGCTCCTGAGTGCTGCCAAGATCCTCGCTGATGCCACCGCCAAGATGGTGGAGGCGGCCAAGGGAGCA
GCCGCCCACCCTGACAGTGAGGAACAGCAGCAGCGACTGCGTGAAGCAGCTGAGGGGCTTCGCATGGCCA
CCAATGCAGCTGCGCAGAACGCCATCAAGAAGAAGTTGGTGCAGCGCCTGGAGCATGCAGCCAAGCAAGC
TGCAGCCTCTGCAACACAGACCATTGCTGCAGCCCAACATGCAGCCTCTGCCCCCAAGGCCTCTGCGGGC
CCCCAGCCCCTACTGGTGCAGAGCTGTAAGGCCGTGGCAGAGCAGATTCCGTTGCTGGTGCAGGGTGTCC
GAGGAAGTCAAGCTCAGCCTGACAGCCCTAGTGCTCAGCTCGCCCTCATTGCTGCCAGCCAGAGCTTCCT
GCAGCCAGGTGGGAAGATGGTGGCAGCGGCAAAAGCCTCAGTGCCAACAATTCAGGACCAGGCTTCAGCG
ATGCAGCTGAGTCAGTGCGCAAAGAACCTAGGCACTGCCCTGGCCGAGCTGCGCACTGCTGCTCAGAAGG
CTCAGGAGGCATGTGGACCTTTGGAGATGGATTCTGCACTGAGTGTTGTACAAAATCTAGAGAAAGACCT
ACAGGAAATAAAAGCAGCAGCTCGAGATGGCAAGCTTAAGCCCTTACCTGGGGAAACAATGGAGAAGTGT
ACCCAAGATCTTGGCAACAGCACCAAAGCGGTGAGCTCTGCCATCGCCAAGCTGCTGGGGGAGATTGCCC
AGGGCAACGAGAACTATGCAGGTATTGCAGCTCGGGATGTAGCTGGTGGACTAAGGTCACTAGCCCAGGC
TGCGCGGGGTGTGGCTGCGCTGACATCAGATCCTGCAGTGCAGGCCATTGTGCTTGACACAGCCAGCGAC
GTTCTGGACAAGGCCAGCAGCCTCATTGAAGAGGCAAAAAAAGCATCTGGACACCCAGGGGACCCAGAAA
GCCAGCAAAGGCTTGCTCAGGTAGCTAAAGCAGTGACCCAAGCCCTGAACCGCTGTGTCAGCTGCCTGCC
TGGCCAAAGAGACGTGGATAATGCCCTACGAGCCGTTGGAGATGCCAGCAAGCGACTCCTGAGTGACTTG
CTTCCTCCAAGCACGGGGACATTTCAAGAAGCACAGAGCCGATTGAATGAAGCTGCAGCTGGGTTAAATC
AGGCCGCCACAGAACTGGTGCAAGCCTCCCGAGGAACTCCTCAGGACCTGGCTCGGGCCTCCGGCCGATT
TGGACAGGACTTCAGCACCTTCCTGGAAGCTGGTGTGGAGATGGCCGGACAGGCCCCGAGCCAGGAGGAC
CGAGCCCAGGTGGTGTCCAACCTGAAGGGCATATCCATGTCTTCAAGCAAACTTCTCCTTGCCGCTAAGG
CCTTGTCCACAGACCCTGCTTCTCCCAACCTCAAGAGTCAGCTGGCTGCGGCTGCCCGGGCAGTGACGGA
CAGCATCAACCAGCTCATCACCATGTGCACCCAGCAGGCACCTGGCCAGAAGGAGTGTGACAATGCACTT
CGGCAGCTAGAGACAGTCCGAGAACTCCTGGAGAATCCAGTCCAGCCCATCAACGACATGTCCTACTTCG
GTTGCTTGGACAGTGTCATGGAGAACTCCAAGGTCCTAGGTGAGGCCATGACTGGCATCTCCCAAAATGC
CAAGAATGGAAATCTGCCGGAGTTTGGAGATGCCATTGCCACAGCCTCCAAGGCTCTCTGTGGCTTCACG
GAGGCAGCCGCACAGGCAGCATATCTAGTTGGTGTCTCTGACCCCAACAGCCAAGCTGGACAGCAAGGAC
TGGTGGAACCCACACAGTTTGCCCGTGCAAACCAGGCAATTCAGATGGCCTGTCAGAGTCTGGGGGAGCC
TGGCTGTACCCAGGCCCAGGTGTTATCTGCAGCCACTATTGTAGCCAAACACACATCTGCATTGTGTAAC
AGCTGTCGCCTGGCTTCCGCTAGGACTGCCAATCCCACTGCCAAGCGCCAGTTTGTACAGTCAGCCAAGG
AGGTGGCCAACAGTACAGCCAATCTTGTCAAGACCATCAAGGCACTAGATGGGGACTTCACAGAAGAGAA
CCGTGCCCAGTGCCGAGCAGCCACAGCCCCTCTGCTGGAAGCTGTGGATAACCTGAGTGCCTTTGCCTCC
AACCCTGAGTTCTCCAGCGTCCCTGCCCAGATCAGCCCTGAGGGCAGAGCAGCCATGGAGCCCATTGTAA
TCTCTGCTAAGACAATGTTGGAGAGTGCTGGAGGGCTCATCCAGACAGCTCGGGCGTTAGCAGTCAATCC
CCGAGACCCCCCACGTTGGTCTGTGCTAGCTGGCCACTCTCGGACTGTCTCAGATTCCATCAAGAAACTT
ATTACAAGCATGAGGGACAAAGCCCCAGGGCAGCTGGAGTGTGAGACAGCCATTGCGGCTCTGAACAGCT
GCTTGCGGGACCTAGATCAGGCTTCGCTTGCCGCTGTCAGCCAGCAGCTTGCTCCCCGTGAAGGAATCTC
TCAAGAGGCTTTGCACACCCAGATGCTCACTGCAGTGCAAGAAATTTCTCATCTCATTGAGCCGCTGGCC
AGCGCTGCTCGGGCTGAAGCCTCCCAGCTGGGACACAAGGTGTCCCAAATGGCCCAGTACTTTGAACCAC
TCACCCTGGCTGCAGTGGGTGCTGCGTCTAAGACCCTGAGCCACCCGCAGCAGATGGCACTTCTGGACCA
GACTAAAACGTTGGCAGAGTCTGCCTTGCAGTTGCTATATACTGCCAAGGAGGCTGGTGGTAACCCCAAG
CAAGCAGCACACACCCAGGAAGCCCTGGAGGAGGCTGTGCAGATGATGACAGAGGCCGTAGAAGACCTGA
CGACGACCCTCAACGAAGCAGCCAGTGCTGCAGGAGTCGTTGGCGGCATGGTGGACTCTATCACTCAGGC
CATCAACCAGCTAGATGAAGGACCTATGGGTGACCCAGAAGGCTCATTCGTAGATTACCAGACAACCATG
GTGAGGACAGCCAAGGCCATTGCTGTCACTGTTCAGGAGATGGTAACCAAGTCAAACACCAGCCCTGAAG
AGCTAGGCCCTCTTGCCAACCAGCTGACCAGTGACTATGGCCGACTGGCCTCACAAGCCAAGCCTGCAGC
TGTGGCTGCTGAAAATGAAGAGATAGGCGCTCACATCAAACACCGAGTACAGGAGCTGGGCCATGGCTGC
TCTGCTCTGGTCACCAAGGCAGGTGCCTTGCAGTGTAGCCCCAGTGATGTCTACACCAAGAAGGAGCTCA
TAGAGTGTGCCCGCAGAGTGTCAGAGAAGGTCTCCCATGTTCTGGCTGCACTCCAGGCTGGGAATCGTGG
TACCCAGGCCTGCATTACAGCAGCCAGTGCTGTGTCTGGTATCATTGCTGACCTCGACACCACCATCATG
TTCGCTACTGCTGGCACACTTAACCGTGAGGGTGCTGAAACTTTTGCTGACCACCGGGAGGGTATCTTAA
AGACAGCAAAGGTTCTTGTGGAGGACACCAAGGTCCTAGTGCAGAATGCAGCTGGGAGCCAGGAGAAGTT
GGCACAAGCCGCCCAGTCCTCCGTGGCCACCATTACCCGCCTCGCTGATGTGGTCAAGCTCGGTGCAGCC
AGCCTAGGAGCCGAAGACCCTGAAACTCAGGTGGTGCTGATCAATGCAGTAAAGGACGTAGCCAAGGCCC
TGGGTGACCTCATCAGCGCTACGAAGGCTGCAGCGGGCAAAGTTGGGGATGACCCTGCAGTGTGGCAGCT
CAAGAACTCTGCCAAGGTGATGGTGACCAATGTGACATCATTGCTCAAGACAGTGAAGGCTGTGGAAGAT
GAGGCCACCAAAGGCACACGGGCCCTAGAGGCAACCACAGAGCACATACGTCAGGAACTGGCGGTCTTCT
GTTCCCCAGAGCCACCTGCCAAGACCTCTACCCCTGAAGACTTCATCCGAATGACCAAGGGTATTACTAT
GGCAACAGCCAAAGCCGTTGCTGCTGGCAATTCCTGTCGACAGGAAGATGTCATTGCCACAGCCAATCTG
AGCCGACGGGCTATTGCGGACATGCTTCGGGCTTGCAAGGAAGCAGCTTTCCACCCAGAAGTGGCGCCTG
ATGTACGGCTCCGAGCCCTGCACTATGGCCGGGAGTGTGCCAATGGTTACCTGGAACTGCTGGACCACGT
GCTGCTGACCCTTCAGAAGCCAAACCCAGACCTGAAGCAGCAGCTAACTGGACACTCAAAGCGGGTTGCT
GGCTCTGTGACTGAGCTCATCCAGGCTGCTGAAGCCATGAAAGGAACAGAGTGGGTGGACCCAGAGGACC
CTACTGTCATTGCTGAGAATGAGCTCTTGGGAGCCGCAGCCGCCATCGAGGCTGCAGCCAAGAAGCTGGA
GCAGCTGAAGCCCAGGGCCAAACCCAAGGAGGCGGATGAGTCCTTGAACTTTGAGGAACAAATCCTAGAA
GCTGCCAAGTCCATCGCTGCAGCCACCAGTGCACTGGTAAAGGCTGCGTCAGCAGCCCAGAGGGAGCTGG
TGGCTCAAGGAAAGGTGGGCGCCATTCCAGCCAATGCACTGGATGATGGGCAGTGGTCGCAGGGCCTCAT
TTCCGCTGCCCGTATGGTGGCTGCGGCCACCAACAATCTGTGTGAAGCAGCTAACGCAGCTGTCCAGGGC
CATGCTAGCCAGGAGAAACTCATTTCCTCAGCCAAGCAAGTAGCTGCCTCCACAGCTCAGCTCCTGGTAG
CTTGCAAGGTCAAAGCAGATCAGGACTCTGAGGCAATGAAACGGCTCCAGGCTGCTGGCAATGCAGTGAA
GAGGGCCTCAGATAACCTGGTAAAGGCGGCCCAGAAAGCTGCAGCCTTCGAAGACCAGGAGAATGAGACG
GTGGTGGTGAAGGAGAAATAAGCGGCCGCGACTCTAGATCATAATCAGCCATACCACATTTGTAGAGGTT
TTACTTGCTTTAAAAAACCTCCCACACCTCCCCCTGAACCTGAAACATAAAATGAATGCAATTGTTGTTG
TTAACTTGTTTATTGCAGCTTATAATGGTTACAAATAAAGCAATAGCATCACAAATTTCACAAATAAAGC
ATTTTTTTCACTGCATTCTAGTTGTGGTTTGTCCAAACTCATCAATGTATCTTAAGGCGTAAATTGTAAG
CGTTAATATTTTGTTAAAATTCGCGTTAAATTTTTGTTAAATCAGCTCATTTTTTAACCAATAGGCCGAA
ATCGGCAAAATCCCTTATAAATCAAAAGAATAGACCGAGATAGGGT
[37 nt withheld, positions 8377-8413]
AAAGAACGTGGACTCCAACGTCAAAGG
[49 nt withheld, positions 8441-8489]
T
[91 nt withheld, positions 8491-8581]
G
[124 nt withheld, positions 8583-8706]
CAGGTGGCACTTTTCGGGGAAATGTGCGCGGAACCCCTATTTGTTTATTTTTCTAAATACATTCAAATAT
GTATCCGCTCATGAGACAATAACCCTGATAAATGCTTCAATAATATTGAAAAAGGAAGAGTCCTGAGGCG
GAAAGAACCAGCTGTGGAATGTGTGTCAGTTAGGGTGTGGAAAGTCCCCAGGCTCCCCAGCAGGCAGAAG
TATGCAAAGCATGCATCTCAATTAGTCAGCAACCAGGTGTGGAAAGTCCCCAGGCTCCCCAGCAGGCAGA
AGTATGCAAAGCATGCATCTCAATTAGTCAGCAACCATAGTCCCGCCCCTAACTCCGCCCATCCCGCCCC
TAACTCCGCCCAGTTCCGCCCATTCTCCGCCCCATGGCTGACTAATTTTTTTTATTTATGCAGAGGCCGA
GGCCGCCTCGGCCTCTGAGCTATTCCAGAAGTAGTGAGGAGGCTTTTTTGGAGGCCTAGGCTTTTGCAAA
GATCGATCAAGAGACAGGATGAGGATCGTTTCGCATGATTGAACAAGATGGATTGCACGCAGGTTCTCCG
GCCGCTTGGGTGGAGAGGCTATTCGGCTATGACTGGGCACAACAGACAATCGGCTGCTCTGATGCCGCCG
TGTTCCGGCTGTCAGCGCAGGGGCGCCCGGTTCTTTTTGTCAAGACCGACCTGTCCGGTGCCCTGAATGA
ACTGCAAGACGAGGCAGCGCGGCTATCGTGGCTGGCCACGACGGGCGTTCCTTGCGCAGCTGTGCTCGAC
GTTGTCACTGAAGCGGGAAGGGACTGGCTGCTATTGGGCGAAGTGCCGGGGCAGGATCTCCTGTCATCTC
ACCTTGCTCCTGCCGAGAAAGTATCCATCATGGCTGATGCAATGCGGCGGCTGCATACGCTTGATCCGGC
TACCTGCCCATTCGACCACCAAGCGAAACATCGCATCGAGCGAGCACGTACTCGGATGGAAGCCGGTCTT
GTCGATCAGGATGATCTGGACGAAGAGCATCAGGGGCTCGCGCCAGCCGAACTGTTCGCCAGGCTCAAGG
CGAGCATGCCCGACGGCGAGGATCTCGTCGTGACCCATGGCGATGCCTGCTTGCCGAATATCATGGTGGA
AAATGGCCGCTTTTCTGGATTCATCGACTGTGGCCGGCTGGGTGTGGCGGACCGCTATCAGGACATAGCG
TTGGCTACCCGTGATATTGCTGAAGAGCTTGGCGGCGAATGGGCTGACCGCTTCCTCGTGCTTTACGGTA
TCGCCGCTCCCGATTCGCAGCGCATCGCCTTCTATCGCCTTCTTGACGAGTTCTTCTGAGCGGGACTCTG
GGGTTCGAAATGACCGACCAAGCGACGCCCAACCTGCCATCACGAGATTTCGATTCCACCGCCGCCTTCT
ATGAAAGGTTGGGCTTCGGAATCGTTTTCCGGGACGCCGGCTGGATGATCCTCCAGCGCGGGGATCTCAT
GCTGGAGTTCTTCGCCCACCCTAGGGGGAGGCTAACTGAAACACGGAAGGAGACAATACCGGAAGGAACC
CGCGCTATGACGGCAATAAAAAGACAGAATAAAACGCACGGTGTTGGGTCGTTTGTTCATAAACGCGGGG
TTCGGTCCCAGGGCTGGCACTCTGTCGATACCCCACCGAGACCCCATTGGGGCCAATACGCCCGCGTTTC
TTCCTTTTCCCCACCCCACCCCCCAAGTTCGGGTGAAGGCCCAGGGCTCGCAGCCAACGTCGGGGCGGCA
GGCCCTGCCATAGCCTCAGGTTACTCATATATACTTTAGATTGATTTAAAACTTCATTTTTAATTTAAAA
GGATCTAGGTGAAGATCCTTTTTGATAATCTCATGACCAAAATCCCTTAACGTGAGTTTTCGTTCCACTG
AGCGTCAGACCCCGTAGAAAAGATCAAAGGATCTTCTTGAGATCCTTTTTTTCTGCGCGTAATCTGCTGC
TTGCAAACAAAAAAACCACCGCTACCAGCGGTGGTTTGTTTGCCGGATCAAGAGCTACCAACTCTTTTTC
CGAAGGTAACTGGCTTCAGCAGAGCGCAGATACCAAATACTGTTCTTCTAGTGTAGCCGTAGTTAGGCCA
CCACTTCAAGAACTCTGTAGCACCGCCTACATACCTCGCTCTGCTAATCCTGTTACCAGTGGCTGCTGCC
AGTGGCGATAAGTCGTGTCTTACCGGGTTGGACTCAAGACGATAGTTACCGGATAAGGCGCAGCGGTCGG
GCTGAACGGGGGGTTCGTGCACACAGCCCAGCTTGGAGCGAACGACCTACACCGAACTGAGATACCTACA
GCGTGAGCTATGAGAAAGCGCCACGCTTCCCGAAGGGAGAAAGGCGGACAGGTATCCGGTAAGCGGCAGG
GTCGGAACAGGAGAGCGCACGAGGGAGCTTCCAGGGGGAAACGCCTGGTATCTTTATAGTCCTGTCGGGT
TTCGCCACCTCTGACTTGAGCGTCGATTTTTGTGATGCTCGTCAGGGGGGCGGAGCCTATGGAAAAACGC
CAGCAACGCGGCCTTTTTACGGTTCCTGGCCTTTTGCTGGCCTTTTGCTCACATGTTCTTTCCTGCGTTA
TCCCCTGATTCTGTGGATAACCGTATTACCGCCATGCATTAGTTATTAATAGTAATCAATTACGGGGTCA
TTAGTTCATAGCCCATATATGGAGTTCCGCGTTACATAACTTACGGTAAATGGCCCGCCTGGCTGACCGC
CCAACGACCCCCGCCCATTGACGTCAATAATGACGTATGTTCCCATAGTAACGCCAATAGGGACTTTCCA
TTGACGTCAATGGGTGGAGTATTTACGGTAAACTGCCCACTTGGCAGTACATCAAGTGTATCATATGCCA
AGTACGCCCCCTATTGACGTCAATGACGGTAAATGGCCCGCCTGGCATTATGCCCAGTACATGACCTTAT
GGGACTTTCCTACTTGGCAGTACATCTACGTATTAGTCATCGCTATTACCATGGTGATGCGGTTTTGGCA
GTACATCAATGGGCGTGGATAGCGGTTTGACTCACGGGGATTTCCAAGTCTCCACCCCATTGACGTCAAT
GGGAGTTTGTTTTGGCACCAAAATCAACGGGACTTTCCAAAATGTCGTAACAACTCCGCCCCATTGACGC
AAATGGGCGGTAGGCGTGTACGGTGGGAGGTCTATATAAGCAGAGCTGGTTTAGTGAACCGTCAGATCCG
CTAGCCACCATGGACTACAAAGACGATGACGACAAGGGGTCCGGGTCCGGGATGTCGGTACCGCTGACTA
CCTCAGCATTCGGCCACGCGTTTCTGGCTAACTGTGAACGCGAGCAGATCCACCTGGCGGGCTCCATTCA
GCCGCACGGTATCCTGCTGGCTGTGAAAGAGCCGGACAACGTGGTGATCCAGGCTTCTATTAACGCTGCG
GAGTTCCTGAACACCAACTCTGTTGTTGGCCGTCCGCTGCGTGACCTGGGCGGCGATCTGCCTTTGCAGA
TCCTGCCGCACCTGAACGGCCCGCTGCACCTGGCTCCGATGACCCTGCGTTGTACCGTGGGTTCTCCGCC
GCGTCGTGTGGACTGTACCATTCATCGTCCGTCTAACGGCGGCCTGATCGTAGAACTGGAACCAGCAACC
AAGACCACTAACATTGCGCCGGCTCTGGACGGTGCGTTTCATCGTATCACTTCTTCATCCTCCCTGATGG
GCCTGTGTGACGAAACCGCGACTATTATCCGTGAGATTACTGGCTACGAC
